Addgene plasmid #236721: PB-TA-ERN-WDR5-FLAG
Purpose: Expresses human WDR5 in mammalian cells
Depositing lab: Tadashi Nakagawa. Depositing organization: Sanyo-Onoda City University. Publication: KBG syndrome-associated protein ANKRD11 regulates SETD5 expression to modulate rRNA levels and translation. Sashiyama S, Nakagawa T, Nakagawa M, Hosogane M, Watanabe Y, Ashitomi H, Yamane K, Shibuya N, Moroishi T, Nakayama K, Hosoi T. iScience. 2025 May 19;28(6):112699. doi: 10.1016/j.isci.2025.112699. eCollection 2025 Jun 20. PubMed 40520101.
Backbone
  Vector backbone: PB-TA-ERN
  Modifications to backbone: FLAG tag addition
  Vector type: Mammalian Expression ; piggyBac transposon
  Selectable markers: Neomycin (select with G418)
Growth in bacteria
  Bacterial resistance: Ampicillin, 100 μg/mL
  Growth temperature: 37°C
  Growth strain: DH5alpha
  Copy number: High Copy
Gene/Insert
  Gene/Insert name: WDR5
  Species: H. sapiens (human)
  Entrez Gene: WDR5 (a.k.a. BIG-3, BIG3, CFAP89, SWD3)
  Tag / fusion protein: FLAG (C terminal on backbone)
  Cloning method: Gateway Cloning
  Sequencing primers: 5′ LNCX
Terms and licenses: Academic/Nonprofit Terms; Industry Terms: Not Available to Industry
How to cite: PB-TA-ERN-WDR5-FLAG was a gift from Tadashi Nakagawa (Addgene plasmid # 236721 ; http://n2t.net/addgene:236721 ; RRID:Addgene_236721)
