[The description below was written by a language model from this plasmid's Addgene catalogue record and pLannotate feature annotations shown in this document.]
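Description:
PB-TA-ERN-WDR5-FLAG is a piggyBac transposon vector for doxycycline-inducible expression of human WDR5 in mammalian cells. It is built on the all-in-one PB-TA-ERN backbone, which the depositor modified by adding a FLAG tag. In bacteria it is maintained as a high-copy plasmid through a ColE1/pUC-type origin with ampicillin selection (AmpR and its bla promoter). An f1 origin and lacZα/lac promoter remnants are left over from the parental cloning vector.

The WDR5 coding sequence was introduced by Gateway recombination and lies between attB1 and attB2 sites. It sits downstream of a Tet-responsive promoter, annotated as a series of tet operator repeats followed by a minimal promoter fragment, and is terminated by the bGH polyadenylation signal. According to the catalogue entry, the FLAG tag is supplied by the backbone at the C terminus of WDR5, although the automated feature table does not annotate the tag separately.

A second, constitutive cassette encodes rtTA-Advanced followed by an IRES and the NeoR/KanR gene, ending in an EF-1α poly(A) signal. A CMV enhancer and partial CMV promoter are annotated upstream, but a long unannotated stretch precedes rtTA, so the record does not fully define the promoter driving this unit. This arrangement puts the reverse transactivator and G418 resistance on one transcript, so selected cells can also induce WDR5 when tetracycline or doxycycline is added.

The piggyBac terminal repeats are not annotated explicitly. A baculovirus FP25 fragment, likely flanking sequence carried along with the piggyBac element, is detected near one end. Co-delivery with a piggyBac transposase would typically integrate the cassette into the genome, giving stable, G418-selected lines with inducible FLAG-tagged WDR5.
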