Features (pLannotate 1.2.2; 35 found; start..end, strand, type, name):
     28..456     -  rep_origin     f1 ori (sequence partly withheld): f1 bacteriophage origin of replication; arrow indicates direction of (+) strand synthesis
    461..618     -  CDS            lacZα (fragment): LacZα fragment of β-galactosidase; lacZ fragment
    621..639     +  promoter       T7 promoter: promoter for bacteriophage T7 RNA polymerase
   1139..1159    +  promoter       tight TRE promoter (fragment): Tet-responsive promoter PTight, consisting of seven tet operator sequences followed by the minimal CMV promoter
   1176..1196    +  promoter       tight TRE promoter (fragment): Tet-responsive promoter PTight, consisting of seven tet operator sequences followed by the minimal CMV promoter
   1213..1233    +  promoter       tight TRE promoter (fragment): Tet-responsive promoter PTight, consisting of seven tet operator sequences followed by the minimal CMV promoter
   1250..1270    +  promoter       tight TRE promoter (fragment): Tet-responsive promoter PTight, consisting of seven tet operator sequences followed by the minimal CMV promoter
   1287..1307    +  promoter       tight TRE promoter (fragment): Tet-responsive promoter PTight, consisting of seven tet operator sequences followed by the minimal CMV promoter
   1324..1344    +  promoter       tight TRE promoter (fragment): Tet-responsive promoter PTight, consisting of seven tet operator sequences followed by the minimal CMV promoter
   1361..1381    +  promoter       tight TRE promoter (fragment): Tet-responsive promoter PTight, consisting of seven tet operator sequences followed by the minimal CMV promoter
   1398..1418    +  promoter       tight TRE promoter (fragment): Tet-responsive promoter PTight, consisting of seven tet operator sequences followed by the minimal CMV promoter
   1426..1471    +  promoter       TRE3GV promoter (fragment): 3rd-generation Tet-responsive promoter that can be activated by binding of Tet-On® 3G, optimized for retroviral and lentiviral vectors
   1542..1566    +  protein_bind   attB1: mutant version of attB; recombination site for the Gateway® BP reaction BP Clonase™
   1611..2612    +  CDS            WDR5: WDR5_HUMAN - Also known as BIG3. Experimental evidence at protein level: Swiss-Prot protein existence level 1. Contributes to histone modification (PubMed:19131338, PubMed:19556245, PubMed:19103755, PubMed:20018852, PubMed:16600877, PubMed:16829960). May position the N-terminus of histone H3 for efficient trimethylation at 'Lys-4' (PubMed:16829960). As part of the MLL1/MLL complex it is involved in methylation and dimethylation at 'Lys-4' of histone H3 (PubMed:19556245). H3 'Lys-4' methylation represents a specific tag for epigenetic transcriptional activation (PubMed:18840606). As part of the
   2638..2662    -  protein_bind   attB2: mutant version of attB; recombination site for the Gateway® BP reaction BP Clonase™
   2718..2736    -  promoter       SP6 promoter: promoter for bacteriophage SP6 RNA polymerase
   2762..2986    +  polyA_signal   bGH poly(A) signal: bovine growth hormone polyadenylation signal
   2990..3008    +  promoter       SV40 promoter (fragment): SV40 enhancer and early promoter
   3083..3462    +  enhancer       CMV enhancer: human cytomegalovirus immediate early enhancer
   3464..3563    +  promoter       CMV promoter (fragment): human cytomegalovirus (CMV) immediate early promoter
   4899..5645    +  CDS            rtTA-Advanced: improved tetracycline-controlled transactivator In the Tet-On® system, rtTA-Advanced binds to the Tet-responsive element and stimulates transcription only in the presence of tetracycline or doxycycline.
   5672..6116    +  misc_feature   FMDV IRES: internal ribosome entry site (IRES) of the foot-and-mouth disease virus
   6149..6167    +  promoter       tac promoter (fragment): strong E. coli promoter; hybrid between the trp and lac UV5 promoters
   6187..6205    +  promoter       T7 promoter: promoter for bacteriophage T7 RNA polymerase
   6215..7009    +  CDS            NeoR/KanR: aminoglycoside phosphotransferase from Tn5; aph(3')-II (or nptII); confers resistance to neomycin, kanamycin, and G418 (Geneticin®)
   7056..7628    +  polyA_signal   EF-1α poly(A) signal: human EF-1α polyadenylation signal
   8037..8168    +  CDS            FP (fragment): FP25_NPVAC - Experimental evidence at protein level: Swiss-Prot protein existence level 1. From Autographa californica nuclear polyhedrosis virus (AcMNPV).
   8185..8203    -  promoter       T3 promoter: promoter for bacteriophage T3 RNA polymerase
   8248..8264    -  protein_bind   lac operator: The lac repressor binds to the lac operator to inhibit transcription in E. coli. This inhibition can be relieved by adding lactose or isopropyl-β-D-thiogalactopyranoside (IPTG). lac repressor encoded by lacI
   8272..8302    -  promoter       lac promoter: promoter for the E. coli lac operon
   8317..8338    -  protein_bind   CAP binding site: CAP binding activates transcription in the presence of cAMP. E. coli catabolite activator protein
   8351..8443    -  CDS            lacI (fragment): lac repressor; lacI; The lac repressor binds to the lac operator to inhibit transcription in E. coli. This inhibition can be relieved by adding lactose or isopropyl-β-D-thiogalactopyranoside (IPTG).
   8626..9214    -  rep_origin     ori: high-copy-number ColE1/pMB1/pBR322/pUC origin of replication
   9385..10245   -  CDS            AmpR: β-lactamase; bla; confers resistance to ampicillin, carbenicillin, and related antibiotics
  10246..10350   -  promoter       AmpR promoter: bla
>Addgene plasmid #236721 | PB-TA-ERN-WDR5-FLAG | addgene full sequence | sequence record 474288 | Addgene NGS Result
AAATTGTAAGCGTTAATATTTTGTTAAAATTCGCGTTAAATTTTTGTTAAATCAGCTCATTTTTTAACCA
ATAGGCCGAAATCGGCAAAATCCCTTATAAATCAAAAGAATAGACCGAGATAGGGT
[37 nt withheld, positions 127-163]
AAAGAACGTGGACTCCAACGTCAAAGG
[49 nt withheld, positions 191-239]
T
[91 nt withheld, positions 241-331]
G
[124 nt withheld, positions 333-456]
CCCATTCGCCATTCAGGCTGCGCAACTGTTGGGAAGGGCGATCGGTGCGGGCCTCTTCGCTATTACGCCA
GCTGGCGAAAGGGGGATGTGCTGCAAGGCGATTAAGTTGGGTAACGCCAGGGTTTTCCCAGTCACGACGT
TGTAAAACGACGGCCAGTGAATTGTAATACGACTCACTATAGGGCGAATTGGAGCTCGGTATTCACGACA
GCAGGCTGAATAATAAAAAAATTAGAAACTATTATTTAACCCTAGAAAGATAATCATATTGTGACGTACG
TTAAAGATAATCATGCGTAAAATTGACGCATGTGTTTTATCGGTCTGTATATCGAGGTTTATTTATTAAT
TTGAATAGATATTAAGTTTTATTATATTTACACTTACATACTAATAATAAATTCAACAAACAATTTATTT
ATGTTTATTTATTTATTAAAAAAAAACAAAAACTCAAAATTTCTTCTATAAAGTAACAAAACTTTTAAAC
ATTCTCTCTTTTACAAAAATAAACTTATTTTGTACTTTAAAAACAGTCATGTTGTATTATAAAATAAGTA
ATTAGCTTAACCTATACATAATAGAAACAAATTATACTTATTAGTCAGTCAGAAACAACTTTGGCACATA
TCAATATTATGCTCTCGTTAATTAACTCGAGGGATCCAAGCTGGCCGCACGTCTCCCTATCAGTGATAGA
GAAGTCGACACGTCTCGAGCTCCCTATCAGTGATAGAGAAGGTACGTCTAGAACGTCTCCCTATCAGTGA
TAGAGAAGTCGACACGTCTCGAGCTCCCTATCAGTGATAGAGAAGGTACGTCTAGAACGTCTCCCTATCA
GTGATAGAGAAGTCGACACGTCTCGAGCTCCCTATCAGTGATAGAGAAGGTACGTCTAGAACGTCTCCCT
ATCAGTGATAGAGAAGTCGACACGTCTCGAGCTCCCTATCAGTGATAGAGAAGGTACCCCCTATATAAGC
AGAGCTCGTTTAGTGAACCGTCAGATCGCCTGGAGACGCCATCCACGCTGTTTTGACCTCCATAGAAGAC
ACCGGGACCGATCCAGCCTCCGCGGTGGCGGCATCACAAGTTTGTACAAAAAAGCAGGCTCTTTAAAGGA
ACCAATTCAGTCGACTGGATCCGGTACCGAATTCATGGCGACGGAGGAGAAGAAGCCCGAGACCGAGGCC
GCCAGAGCACAGCCAACCCCTTCGTCATCCGCCACTCAGAGCAAGCCTACACCTGTGAAGCCAAACTATG
CTCTAAAGTTCACCCTTGCTGGCCACACCAAAGCAGTGTCCTCCGTGAAATTCAGCCCGAATGGAGAGTG
GCTGGCAAGTTCATCTGCTGATAAACTTATTAAAATTTGGGGCGCGTATGATGGGAAATTTGAGAAAACC
ATATCTGGTCACAAGCTGGGAATATCCGATGTAGCCTGGTCGTCAGATTCTAACCTTCTTGTTTCTGCCT
CAGATGACAAAACCTTGAAGATATGGGACGTGAGCTCGGGCAAGTGTCTGAAAACCCTGAAGGGACACAG
TAATTATGTCTTTTGCTGCAACTTCAATCCCCAGTCCAACCTTATTGTCTCAGGATCCTTTGACGAAAGC
GTGAGGATATGGGATGTGAAAACAGGGAAGTGCCTCAAGACTTTGCCAGCTCACTCGGATCCAGTCTCGG
CCGTTCATTTTAATCGTGATGGATCCTTGATAGTTTCAAGTAGCTATGATGGTCTCTGTCGCATCTGGGA
CACCGCCTCAGGCCAGTGCCTGAAGACGCTCATCGATGACGACAACCCCCCCGTGTCTTTTGTGAAGTTC
TCCCCGAACGGCAAATACATCCTGGCCGCCACGCTGGACAACACTCTGAAGCTCTGGGACTACAGCAAGG
GGAAGTGCCTGAAGACGTACACTGGCCACAAGAATGAGAAATACTGCATATTTGCCAATTTCTCTGTTAC
TGGTGGGAAGTGGATTGTGTCTGGCTCAGAGGATAACCTTGTTTACATCTGGAACCTTCAGACGAAAGAG
ATTGTACAGAAACTACAAGGCCACACAGATGTCGTGATCTCAACAGCTTGTCACCCAACAGAAAACATCA
TCGCCTCTGCTGCGCTAGAAAATGACAAAACAATTAAACTGTGGAAGAGTGACTGCTGGCGGCCGCACTC
GAGATATCTAGACCCAGCTTTCTTGTACAAAGTGGTTGACTACAAAGACGATGACGACAAGTGACTCGAG
CATGCATCTAGAGGGCCCTATTCTATAGTGTCACCTAAATGCTAGAGCTCGCTGATCAGCCTCGACTGTG
CCTTCTAGTTGCCAGCCATCTGTTGTTTGCCCCTCCCCCGTGCCTTCCTTGACCCTGGAAGGTGCCACTC
CCACTGTCCTTTCCTAATAAAATGAGGAAATTGCATCGCATTGTCTGAGTAGGTGTCATTCTATTCTGGG
GGGTGGGGTGGGGCAGGACAGCAAGGGGGAGGATTGGGAAGACAATAGCAGGCATGCTGGGGATGCGGTG
GGCTCTATGGCTTCTGAGGCGGAAAGAACCAGATCTGTACATTCGAATCGATGAATTCGTTAACCATGGA
AGCTTCTGCAGCGGCCGCACTAGCGGTGGCGGCCTCGACATTGATTATTGACTAGTTATTAATAGTAATC
AATTACGGGGTCATTAGTTCATAGCCCATATATGGAGTTCCGCGTTACATAACTTACGGTAAATGGCCCG
CCTGGCTGACCGCCCAACGACCCCCGCCCATTGACGTCAATAATGACGTATGTTCCCATAGTAACGCCAA
TAGGGACTTTCCATTGACGTCAATGGGTGGAGTATTTACGGTAAACTGCCCACTTGGCAGTACATCAAGT
GTATCATATGCCAAGTACGCCCCCTATTGACGTCAATGACGGTAAATGGCCCGCCTGGCATTATGCCCAG
TACATGACCTTATGGGACTTTCCTACTTGGCAGTACATCTACGTATTAGTCATCGCTATTACCATGATGA
TGCGGTTTTGGCAGTACATCAATGGGCGTGGATAGCGGTTTGACTCACGGGGATTTCCAAGTCTCCACCC
CATTGACGTCAATGGGAGTTTGTTTTGACTAGTGGAGCCGAGAGTAATTCATACAAAAGGAGGGATCGCC
TTCGCAAGGGGAGAGCCCAGGGACCGTCCCTAAATTCTCACAGACCCAAATCCCTGTAGCCGCCCCACGA
CAGCGCGAGGAGCATGCGCCCAGGGCTGAGCGCGGGTAGATCAGAGCACACAAGCTCACAGTCCCCGGCG
GTGGGGGGAGGGGCGCGCTGAGCGGGGGCCAGGGAGCTGGCGCGGGGCAAACTGGGAAAGTGGTGTCGTG
TGCTGGCTCCGCCCTCTTCCCGAGGGTGGGGGAGAACGGTATATAAGTGCGGTAGTCGCCTTGGACGTTC
TTTTTCGCAACGGGTTTGCCGTCAGAACGCAGGTGAGTGGCGGGTGTGGCTTCCGCGGGCCCCGGAGCTG
GAGCCCTGCTCTGAGCGGGCCGGGCTGATATGCGAGTGTCGTCCGCAGGGTTTAGCTGTGAGCATTCCCA
CTTCGAGTGGCGGGCGGTGCGGGGGTGAGAGTGCGAGGCCTAGCGGCAACCCCGTAGCCTCGCCTCGTGT
CCGGCTTGAGGCCTAGCGTGGTGTCCGCCGCCGCGTGCCACTCCGGCCGCACTATGCGTTTTTTGTCCTT
GCTGCCCTCGATTGCCTTCCAGCAGCATGGGCTAACAAAGGGAGGGTGTGGGGCTCACTCTTAAGGAGCC
CATGAAGCTTACGTTGGATAGGAATGGAAGGGCAGGAGGGGCGACTGGGGCCCGCCCGCCTTCGGAGCAC
ATGTCCGACGCCACCTGGATGGGGCGAGGCCTGTGGCTTTCCGAAGCAATCGGGCGTGAGTTTAGCCTAC
CTGGGCCATGTGGCCCTAGCACTGGGCACGGTCTGGCCTGGCGGTGCCGCGTTCCCTTGCCTCCCAACAA
GGGTGAGGCCGTCCCGCCCGGCACCAGTTGCTTGCGCGGAAAGATGGCCGCTCCCGGGGCCCTGTTGCAA
GGAGCTCAAAATGGAGGACGCGGCAGCCCGGTGGAGCGGGCGGGTGAGTCACCCACACAAAGGAAGAGGG
CCTTGCCCCTCGCCGGCCGCTGCTTCCTGTGACCCCGTGGTCTATCGGCCGCATAGTCACCTCGGGCTTC
TCTTGAGCACCGCTCGTCGCGGCGGGGGGAGGGGATCTAATGGCGTTGGAGTTTGTTCACATTTGGTGGG
TGGAGACTAGTCAGGCCAGCCTGGCGCTGGAAGTCATTCTTGGAATTTGCCCCTTTGAGTTTGGAGCGAG
GCTAATTCTCAAGCCTCTTAGCGGTTCAAAGGTATTTTCTAAACCCGTTTCCAGGTGTTGTGAAAGCCAC
CGCTAATTCAAAGCAATCCGGAGTAATTCACCATGTCTAGACTGGACAAGAGCAAAGTCATAAACGGCGC
TCTGGAATTACTCAATGGAGTCGGTATCGAAGGCCTGACGACAAGGAAACTCGCTCAAAAGCTGGGAGTT
GAGCAGCCTACCCTGTACTGGCACGTGAAGAACAAGCGGGCCCTGCTCGATGCCCTGCCAATCGAGATGC
TGGACAGGCATCATACCCACTTCTGCCCCCTGGAAGGCGAGTCATGGCAAGACTTTCTGCGGAACAACGC
CAAGTCATTCCGCTGTGCTCTCCTCTCACATCGCGACGGGGCTAAAGTGCATCTCGGCACCCGCCCAACA
GAGAAACAGTACGAAACCCTGGAAAATCAGCTCGCGTTCCTGTGTCAGCAAGGCTTCTCCCTGGAGAACG
CACTGTACGCTCTGTCCGCCGTGGGCCACTTTACACTGGGCTGCGTATTGGAGGAACAGGAGCATCAAGT
AGCAAAAGAGGAAAGAGAGACACCTACCACCGATTCTATGCCCCCACTTCTGAGACAAGCAATTGAGCTG
TTCGACCGGCAGGGAGCCGAACCTGCCTTCCTTTTCGGCCTGGAACTAATCATATGTGGCCTGGAGAAAC
AGCTAAAGTGCGAAAGCGGCGGGCCGGCCGACGCCCTTGACGATTTTGACTTAGACATGCTCCCAGCCGA
TGCCCTTGACGACTTTGACCTTGATATGCTGCCTGCTGACGCTCTTGACGATTTTGACCTTGACATGCTC
CCCGGGTAACTAAGTAAGGATCCCGTACGCCTAGGAGCAGGTTTCCCCAATGACACAAAACGTGCAACTT
GAAACTCCGCCTGGTCTTTCCAGGTCTAGAGGGGTAACACTTTGTACTGCGTTTGGCTCCACGCTCGATC
CACTGGCGAGTGTTAGTAACAGCACTGTTGCTTCGTAGCGGAGCATGACGGCCGTGGGAACTCCTCCTTG
GTAACAAGGACCCACGGGGCCAAAAGCCACGCCCACACGGGCCCGTCATGTGTGCAACCCCAGCACGGCG
ACTTTACTGCGAAACCCACTTTAAAGTGACATTGAAACTGGTACCCACACACTGGTGACAGGCTAAGGAT
GCCCTTCAGGTACCCCGAGGTAACACGCGACACTCGGGATCTGAGAAGGGGACTGGGGCTTCTATAAAAG
CGCTCGGTTTAAAAAGCTTCTATGCCTGAATAGGTGACCGGAGGTCGGCACCTTTCCTTTGCAATTACTG
ACCCTATGAATACACTGACTGTTTGACAATTAATCATCGGCATAGTATATCGGCATAGTATAATACGACT
CACTATAGGAGGGCCACCATGATTGAACAAGATGGATTGCACGCAGGTTCTCCGGCCGCTTGGGTGGAGA
GGCTATTCGGCTATGACTGGGCACAACAGACAATCGGCTGCTCTGATGCCGCCGTGTTCCGGCTGTCAGC
GCAGGGGCGCCCGGTTCTTTTTGTCAAGACCGACCTGTCCGGTGCCCTGAATGAACTGCAAGACGAGGCA
GCGCGGCTATCGTGGCTGGCCACGACGGGCGTTCCTTGCGCAGCTGTGCTCGACGTTGTCACTGAAGCGG
GAAGGGACTGGCTGCTATTGGGCGAAGTGCCGGGGCAGGATCTCCTGTCATCTCACCTTGCTCCTGCCGA
GAAAGTATCCATCATGGCTGATGCAATGCGGCGGCTGCATACGCTTGATCCGGCTACCTGCCCATTCGAC
CACCAAGCGAAACATCGCATCGAGCGAGCACGTACTCGGATGGAAGCCGGTCTTGTCGATCAGGATGATC
TGGACGAAGAGCATCAGGGGCTCGCGCCAGCCGAACTGTTCGCCAGGCTCAAGGCGAGCATGCCCGACGG
CGAGGATCTCGTCGTGACACATGGCGATGCCTGCTTGCCGAATATCATGGTGGAAAATGGCCGCTTTTCT
GGATTCATCGACTGTGGCCGGCTGGGTGTGGCGGACCGCTATCAGGACATAGCGTTGGCTACCCGTGATA
TTGCTGAAGAGCTTGGCGGCGAATGGGCTGACCGCTTCCTCGTGCTTTACGGTATCGCCGCTCCCGATTC
GCAGCGCATCGCCTTCTATCGCCTTCTTGACGAGTTCTTCTGAGCGGGACTCTGGGGTTCGAAATGACCG
ACCAAGCGAATTCGCTAGGATTATCCCTAATACCTGCCACCCCACTCTTAATCAGTGGTGGAAGAACGGT
CTCAGAACTGTTTGTTTCAATTGGCCATTTAAGTTTAGTAGTAAAAGACTGGTTAATGATAACAATGCAT
CGTAAAACCTTCAGAAGGAAAGGAGAATGTTTTGTGGACCACTTTGGTTTTCTTTTTTGCGTGTGGCAGT
TTTAAGTTATTAGTTTTTAAAATCAGTACTTTTTAATGGAAACAACTTGACCAAAAATTTGTCACAGAAT
TTTGAGACCCATTAAAAAAGTTAAATGAGAAACCTGTGTGTTCCTTTGGTCAACACCGAGACATTTAGGT
GAAAGACATCTAATTCTGGTTTTACGAATCTGGAAACTTCTTGAAAATGTAATTCTTGAGTTAACACTTC
TGGGTGGAGAATAGGGTTGTTTTCCCCCCACATAATTGGAAGGGGAAGGAATATCATTTAAAGCTATGGG
AGGGTTGCTTTGATTACAACACTGGAGAGAAATGCAGCATGTTGCTGATTGCCTGTCACTAAAACAGGCC
AAAAACTGAGTCCTTGGGTTGCATAGAAAGCTGCCAAACGCTAGCCAACAAGCTCGTCATCGCTTTGCAG
AAGAGCAGAGAGGATATGCTCATCGTCTAAAGAACTACCCATTTTATTATATATTAGTCACGATATCTAT
AACAAGAAAATATATATATAATAAGTTATCACGTAAGTAGAACATGAAATAACAATATAATTATCGTATG
AGTTAAATCTTAAAAGTCACGTAAAAGATAATCATGCGTCATTTTGACTCACGCGGTCGTTATAGTTCAA
AATCAGTGACACTTACCGCATTGACAAGCACGCCTCACGGGAGCTCCAAGCGGCGACTGAGATGTCCTAA
ATGCACAGCGACGGATTCGCGCTATTTAGAAAGAGAGAGCAATATTTCAAGAATGCATGCGTCAATTTTA
CGCAGACTATCTTTCTAGGGTTAAAAAAGATTTGCGCTTTACTCGACCTAAACTTTAAACACGTCATAGA
ATCTTCGTTTGACAAAAACCACATTGTGGCCAAGCTGTGTGACGCGACGCGCGCTAAAGAATGGCAAACC
AAGTCGCGCGAGGTACCAGCTTTTGTTCCCTTTAGTGAGGGTTAATTTCGAGCTTGGCGTAATCATGGTC
ATAGCTGTTTCCTGTGTGAAATTGTTATCCGCTCACAATTCCACACAACATACGAGCCGGAAGCATAAAG
TGTAAAGCCTGGGGTGCCTAATGAGTGAGCTAACTCACATTAATTGCGTTGCGCTCACTGCCCGCTTTCC
AGTCGGGAAACCTGTCGTGCCAGCTGCATTAATGAATCGGCCAACGCGCGGGGAGAGGCGGTTTGCGTAT
TGGGCGCTCTTCCGCTTCCTCGCTCACTGACTCGCTGCGCTCGGTCGTTCGGCTGCGGCGAGCGGTATCA
GCTCACTCAAAGGCGGTAATACGGTTATCCACAGAATCAGGGGATAACGCAGGAAAGAACATGTGAGCAA
AAGGCCAGCAAAAGGCCAGGAACCGTAAAAAGGCCGCGTTGCTGGCGTTTTTCCATAGGCTCCGCCCCCC
TGACGAGCATCACAAAAATCGACGCTCAAGTCAGAGGTGGCGAAACCCGACAGGACTATAAAGATACCAG
GCGTTTCCCCCTGGAAGCTCCCTCGTGCGCTCTCCTGTTCCGACCCTGCCGCTTACCGGATACCTGTCCG
CCTTTCTCCCTTCGGGAAGCGTGGCGCTTTCTCATAGCTCACGCTGTAGGTATCTCAGTTCGGTGTAGGT
CGTTCGCTCCAAGCTGGGCTGTGTGCACGAACCCCCCGTTCAGCCCGACCGCTGCGCCTTATCCGGTAAC
TATCGTCTTGAGTCCAACCCGGTAAGACACGACTTATCGCCACTGGCAGCAGCCACTGGTAACAGGATTA
GCAGAGCGAGGTATGTAGGCGGTGCTACAGAGTTCTTGAAGTGGTGGCCTAACTACGGCTACACTAGAAG
AACAGTATTTGGTATCTGCGCTCTGCTGAAGCCAGTTACCTTCGGAAAAAGAGTTGGTAGCTCTTGATCC
GGCAAACAAACCACCGCTGGTAGCGGTGGTTTTTTTGTTTGCAAGCAGCAGATTACGCGCAGAAAAAAAG
GATCTCAAGAAGATCCTTTGATCTTTTCTACGGGGTCTGACGCTCAGTGGAACGAAAACTCACGTTAAGG
GATTTTGGTCATGAGATTATCAAAAAGGATCTTCACCTAGATCCTTTTAAATTAAAAATGAAGTTTTAAA
TCAATCTAAAGTATATATGAGTAAACTTGGTCTGACAGTTACCAATGCTTAATCAGTGAGGCACCTATCT
CAGCGATCTGTCTATTTCGTTCATCCATAGTTGCCTGACTCCCCGTCGTGTAGATAACTACGATACGGGA
GGGCTTACCATCTGGCCCCAGTGCTGCAATGATACCGCGAGACCCACGCTCACCGGCTCCAGATTTATCA
GCAATAAACCAGCCAGCCGGAAGGGCCGAGCGCAGAAGTGGTCCTGCAACTTTATCCGCCTCCATCCAGT
CTATTAATTGTTGCCGGGAAGCTAGAGTAAGTAGTTCGCCAGTTAATAGTTTGCGCAACGTTGTTGCCAT
TGCTACAGGCATCGTGGTGTCACGCTCGTCGTTTGGTATGGCTTCATTCAGCTCCGGTTCCCAACGATCA
AGGCGAGTTACATGATCCCCCATGTTGTGCAAAAAAGCGGTTAGCTCCTTCGGTCCTCCGATCGTTGTCA
GAAGTAAGTTGGCCGCAGTGTTATCACTCATGGTTATGGCAGCACTGCATAATTCTCTTACTGTCATGCC
ATCCGTAAGATGCTTTTCTGTGACTGGTGAGTACTCAACCAAGTCATTCTGAGAATAGTGTATGCGGCGA
CCGAGTTGCTCTTGCCCGGCGTCAATACGGGATAATACCGCGCCACATAGCAGAACTTTAAAAGTGCTCA
TCATTGGAAAACGTTCTTCGGGGCGAAAACTCTCAAGGATCTTACCGCTGTTGAGATCCAGTTCGATGTA
ACCCACTCGTGCACCCAACTGATCTTCAGCATCTTTTACTTTCACCAGCGTTTCTGGGTGAGCAAAAACA
GGAAGGCAAAATGCCGCAAAAAAGGGAATAAGGGCGACACGGAAATGTTGAATACTCATACTCTTCCTTT
TTCAATATTATTGAAGCATTTATCAGGGTTATTGTCTCATGAGCGGATACATATTTGAATGTATTTAGAA
AAATAAACAAATAGGGGTTCCGCGCACATTTCCCCGAAAAGTGCCACCT
